>Addgene plasmid #233917 | RMCE K>R DNA-PKcs | addgene full sequence | sequence record 468253 | Addgene NGS Result
ATTCTTGAAGACGAAAGGGCCTCGTGATACGCCTATTTTTATAGGTTAATGTCATGATAATAATGGTTTC
TTAGACGTCAGGTGGCACTTTTCGGGGAAATGTGCGCGGAACCCCTATTTGTTTATTTTTCTAAATACAT
TCAAATATGTATCCGCTCATGAGACAATAACCCTGATAAATGCTTCAATAATATTGAAAAAGGAAGAGTA
TGAGTATTCAACATTTCCGTGTCGCCCTTATTCCCTTTTTTGCGGCATTTTGCCTTCCTGTTTTTGCTCA
CCCAGAAACGCTGGTGAAAGTAAAAGATGCTGAAGATCAGTTGGGTGCACGAGTGGGTTACATCGAACTG
GATCTCAACAGCGGTAAGATCCTTGAGAGTTTTCGCCCCGAAGAACGTTTTCCAATGATGAGCACTTTTA
AAGTTCTGCTATGTGGCGCGGTATTATCCCGTGTTGACGCCGGGCAAGAGCAACTCGGTCGCCGCATACA
CTATTCTCAGAATGACTTGGTTGAGTACTCACCAGTCACAGAAAAGCATCTTACGGATGGCATGACAGTA
AGAGAATTATGCAGTGCTGCCATAACCATGAGTGATAACACTGCGGCCAACTTACTTCTGACAACGATCG
GAGGACCGAAGGAGCTAACCGCTTTTTTGCACAACATGGGGGATCATGTAACTCGCCTTGATCGTTGGGA
ACCGGAGCTGAATGAAGCCATACCAAACGACGAGCGTGACACCACGATGCCTGCAGCAATGGCAACAACG
TTGCGCAAACTATTAACTGGCGAACTACTTACTCTAGCTTCCCGGCAACAATTAATAGACTGGATGGAGG
CGGATAAAGTTGCAGGACCACTTCTGCGCTCGGCCCTTCCGGCTGGCTGGTTTATTGCTGATAAATCTGG
AGCCGGTGAGCGTGGGTCTCGCGGTATCATTGCAGCACTGGGGCCAGATGGTAAGCCCTCCCGTATCGTA
GTTATCTACACGACGGGGAGTCAGGCAACTATGGATGAACGAAATAGACAGATCGCTGAGATAGGTGCCT
CACTGATTAAGCATTGGTAACTGTCAGACCAAGTTTACTCATATATACTTTAGATTGATTTAAAACTTCA
TTTTTAATTTAAAAGGATCTAGGTGAAGATCCTTTTTGATAATCTCATGACCAAAATCCCTTAACGTGAG
TTTTCGTTCCACTGAGCGTCAGACCCCGTAGAAAAGATCAAAGGATCTTCTTGAGATCCTTTTTTTCTGC
GCGTAATCTGCTGCTTGCAAACAAAAAAACCACCGCTACCAGCGGTGGTTTGTTTGCCGGATCAAGAGCT
ACCAACTCTTTTTCCGAAGGTAACTGGCTTCAGCAGAGCGCAGATACCAAATACTGTCCTTCTAGTGTAG
CCGTAGTTAGGCCACCACTTCAAGAACTCTGTAGCACCGCCTACATACCTCGCTCTGCTAATCCTGTTAC
CAGTGGCTGCTGCCAGTGGCGATAAGTCGTGTCTTACCGGGTTGGACTCAAGACGATAGTTACCGGATAA
GGCGCAGCGGTCGGGCTGAACGGGGGGTTCGTGCACACAGCCCAGCTTGGAGCGAACGACCTACACCGAA
CTGAGATACCTACAGCGTGAGCTATGAGAAAGCGCCACGCTTCCCGAAGGGAGAAAGGCGGACAGGTATC
CGGTAAGCGGCAGGGTCGGAACAGGAGAGCGCACGAGGGAGCTTCCAGGGGGAAACGCCTGGTATCTTTA
TAGTCCTGTCGGGTTTCGCCACCTCTGACTTGAGCGTCGATTTTTGTGATGCTCGTCAGGGGGGCGGAGC
CTATGGAAAAACGCCAGCAACGCGGCCTTTTTACGGTTCCTGGCCTTTTGCTGGCCTTTTGCTCACATGT
TCTTTCCTGCGTTATCCCCTGATTCTGTGGATAACCGTATTACCGCCTTTGAGTGAGCTGATACCGCTCG
CCGCAGCCGAACGACCGAGCGCAGCGAGTCAGTGAGCGAGGAAGCGGAAGAGCGCCTGATGCGGTATTTT
CTCCTTACGCATCTGTGCGGTATTTCACACCGCAAGCGGATAACAATTTCACACAGGAAACAGCTATGAC
CATGATTACGCCAAGCTTGCATGCCTGCAGGGGATAACTTCGTATAATGTATGCTATACGAAGTTATGGG
GCCGCTCTAGCCTCGAGGCCGTAATGAGACGCACAAACTAATATCACAAACTGGAAATGTCTATCAATAT
ATAGTTGCTCTAGTTATTAATAGTAATCAATTACGGGGTCATTAGTTCATAGCCCATATATGGAGTTCCG
CGTTACATAACTTACGGTAAATGGCCCGCCTGGCTGACCGCCCAACGACCCCCGCCCATTGACGTCAATA
ATGACGTATGTTCCCATAGTAACGCCAATAGGGACTTTCCATTGACGTCAATGGGTGGAGTATTTACGGT
AAACTGCCCACTTGGCAGTACATCAAGTGTATCATATGCCAAGTACGCCCCCTATTGACGTCAATGACGG
TAAATGGCCCGCCTGGCATTATGCCCAGTACATGACCTTATGGGACTTTCCTACTTGGCAGTACATCTAC
GTATTAGTCATCGCTATTACCATGCATGGTCGAGGTGAGCCCCACGTTCTGCTTCACTCTCCCCATCTCC
CCCCCCTCCCCACCCCCAATTTTGTATTTATTTATTTTTTAATTATTTTGTGCAGCGATGGGGGCGGGGG
GGGGGGGGGGGCGCGCCCGGGGGGGGGGGGGGGGGGGGGGGGGGGGGGGGGGGGGGGGGGGGGGGGGGCG
AGGGGCGGGGCGGGGCGAGGCGGAGAGGTGCGGCGGCAGCCAATCAGAGCGGCGCGCTCCGAAAGTTTCC
TTTTATGGCGAGGCGGCGGCGGCGGCGGCCCTATAAAAAGCGAAGCGCGCGGCGGGCGGGAGTCGCTGCG
CGCTGCCTTCGCCCCGTGCCCCGCTCCGCCGCCGCCTCGCGCCGCCCGCCCCGGCTCTGACTGACCGCGT
TACTCCCACAGGTGAGCGGGCGGGACGGCCCTTCTCCTTCGGGCTGTAATTAGCATCACGCGTGGTTTTT
CCGCTAGCCATGGCGGGCTCCGGAGCCGGTGTGCGTTGCTCCCTGCTGCGGCTGCAGGAGACCTTGTCCG
CTGCGGACCGCTGCGGTGCTGCCCTGGCCGGTCATCAACTGATCCGCGGCCTGGGGCAGGAATGCGTCCT
GAGCAGCAGCCCCGCGGTGCTGGCATTACAGACATCTTTAGTTTTTTCCAGAGATTTCGGTTTGCTTGTA
TTTGTCCGGAAGTCACTCAACAGTATTGAATTTCGTGAATGTAGAGAAGAAATCCTAAAGTTTTTATGTA
TTTTCTTAGAAAAAATGGGCCAGAAGATCGCACCTTACTCTGTTGAAATTAAGAACACTTGTACCAGTGT
TTATACAAAAGATAGAGCTGCTAAATGTAAAATTCCAGCCCTGGACCTTCTTATTAAGTTACTTCAGACT
TTTAGAAGTTCTAGACTCATGGATGAATTTAAAATTGGAGAATTATTTAGTAAATTCTATGGAGAACTTG
CATTGAAAAAAAAAATACCAGATACAGTTTTAGAAAAAGTATATGAGCTCCTAGGATTATTGGGTGAAGT
TCATCCTAGTGAGATGATAAATAATGCAGAAAACCTGTTCCGCGCTTTTCTGGGTGAACTTAAGACCCAG
ATGACATCAGCAGTAAGAGAGCCCAAACTACCTGTTCTGGCAGGATGTCTGAAGGGGTTGTCCTCACTTC
TGTGCAACTTCACTAAGTCCATGGAAGAAGATCCCCAGACTTCAAGGGAGATTTTTAATTTTGTACTAAA
GGCAATTCGTCCTCAGATTGATCTGAAGAGATATGCTGTGCCCTCAGCTGGCTTGCGCCTATTTGCCCTG
CATGCATCTCAGTTTAGCACCTGCCTTCTGGACAACTACGTGTCTCTATTTGAAGTCTTGTTAAAGTGGT
GTGCCCACACAAATGTAGAATTGAAAAAAGCTGCACTTTCAGCCCTGGAATCCTTTCTGAAACAGGTTTC
TAATATGGTGGCGAAAAATGCAGAAATGCATAAAAATAAACTGCAGTACTTTATGGAGCAGTTTTATGGA
ATCATCAGAAATGTGGATTCGAACAACAAGGAGTTATCTATTGCTATCCGTGGATATGGACTTTTTGCAG
GACCGTGCAAGGTTATAAACGCAAAAGATGTTGACTTCATGTACGTTGAGCTCATTCAGCGCTGCAAGCA
GATGTTCCTCACCCAGACAGACACTGGTGACGACCGTGTTTATCAGATGCCAAGCTTCCTCCAGTCTGTT
GCAAGCGTCTTGCTGTACCTTGACACAGTTCCTGAGGTGTATACTCCAGTTCTGGAGCACCTCGTGGTGA
TGCAGATAGACAGTTTCCCACAGTACAGTCCAAAAATGCAGCTGGTGTGTTGCAGAGCCATAGTGAAGGT
GTTCCTAGCTTTGGCAGCAAAAGGGCCAGTTCTCAGGAATTGCATTAGTACTGTGGTGCATCAGGGTTTA
ATCAGAATATGTTCTAAACCAGTGGTCCTTCCAAAGGGACCTGAGTCTGAATCTGAAGACCACCGTGCTT
CAGGGGAAGTCAGAACTGGCAAATGGAAGGTGCCCACATACAAAGACTACGTGGATCTCTTCAGACATCT
CCTGAGCTCTGACCAGATGATGGATTCTATTTTAGCAGATGAAGCATTTTTCTCTGTGAATTCCTCCAGT
GAAAGTCTGAATCATTTACTTTATGATGAATTTGTAAAATCCGTTTTGAAGATTGTTGAGAAATTGGATC
TTACACTTGAAATACAGACTGTTGGGGAACAAGAGAATGGAGATGAGGCACCTGGTGTTTGGATGATCCC
AACTTCAGATCCAGCGGCTAACTTGCATCCAGCTAAACCTAAAGATTTTTCGGCTTTCATTAACCTGGTG
GAATTTTGCAGAGAGATTCTCCCTGAGAAACAAGCAGAATTTTTTGAACCATGGGTGTACTCATTTTCAT
ATGAATTAATTTTGCAATCTACAAGGTTGCCCCTCATCAGTGGTTTCTACAAATTGCTTTCTATTACAGT
AAGAAATGCCAAGAAAATAAAATATTTCGAGGGAGTTAGTCCAAAGAGTCTGAAACACTCTCCTGAAGAC
CCAGAAAAGTATTCTTGCTTTGCTTTATTTGTGAAATTTGGCAAAGAGGTGGCAGTTAAAATGAAGCAGT
ACAAAGATGAACTTTTGGCCTCTTGTTTGACCTTTCTTCTGTCCTTGCCACACAACATCATTGAACTCGA
TGTTAGAGCCTACGTTCCTGCACTGCAGATGGCTTTCAAACTGGGCCTGAGCTATACCCCCTTGGCAGAA
GTAGGACTGAATGCTCTAGAAGAATGGTCAATTTATATTGACAGACATGTAATGCAGCCTTATTACAAAG
ACATTCTCCCCTGCCTGGATGGATACCTGAAGACTTCAGCCTTGTCAGATGAGACCAAGAATAACTGGGA
AGTGTCAGCTCTTTCTCGGGCTGCCCAGAAAGGATTTAATAAAGTGGTGTTAAAGCATCTGAAGAAGACA
AAGAACCTTTCATCAAACGAAGCAATATCCTTAGAAGAAATAAGAATTAGAGTAGTACAAATGCTTGGAT
CTCTAGGAGGACAAATAAACAAAAATCTTCTGACAGTCACGTCCTCAGATGAGATGATGAAGAGCTATGT
GGCCTGGGACAGAGAGAAGCGGCTGAGCTTTGCAGTGCCCTTTAGAGAGATGAAACCTGTCATTTTCCTG
GATGTGTTCCTGCCTCGAGTCACAGAATTAGCGCTCACAGCCAGTGACAGACAAACTAAGGTTGCAGCCT
GTGAACTTTTACATAGCATGGTTATGTTTATGTTGGGCAAAGCCACGCAGATGCCAGAAGGGGGACAGGG
AGCCCCACCCATGTACCAGCTCTATAAGCGGACGTTTCCTGTGCTGCTTCGACTTGCGTGTGATGTTGAT
CAGGTGACAAGGCAACTGTATGAGCCACTAGTTATGCAGCTGATTCACTGGTTCACTAACAACAAGAAAT
TTGAAAGTCAGGATACTGTTGCCTTACTAGAAGCTATATTGGATGGAATTGTGGACCCTGTTGACAGTAC
TTTAAGAGATTTTTGTGGTCGGTGTATTCGAGAATTCCTTAAATGGTCCATTAAGCAAATAACACCACAG
CAGCAGGAGAAGAGTCCAGTAAACACCAAATCGCTTTTCAAGCGACTTTATAGCCTTGCGCTTCACCCCA
ATGCTTTCAAGAGGCTGGGAGCATCACTTGCCTTTAATAATATCTACAGGGAATTCAGGGAAGAAGAGTC
TCTGGTGGAACAGTTTGTGTTTGAAGCCTTGGTGATATACATGGAGAGTCTGGCCTTAGCACATGCAGAT
GAGAAGTCCTTAGGTACAATTCAACAGTGTTGTGATGCCATTGATCACCTATGCCGCATCATTGAAAAGA
AGCATGTTTCTTTAAATAAAGCAAAGAAACGACGTTTGCCGCGAGGATTTCCACCTTCCGCATCATTGTG
TTTATTGGATCTGGTCAAGTGGCTTTTAGCTCATTGTGGGAGGCCCCAGACAGAATGTCGACACAAATCC
ATTGAACTCTTTTATAAATTCGTTCCTTTATTGCCAGGCAACAGATCCCCTAATTTGTGGCTGAAAGATG
TTCTCAAGGAAGAAGGTGTCTCTTTTCTCATCAACACCTTTGAGGGGGGTGGCTGTGGCCAGCCCTCGGG
CATCCTGGCCCAGCCCACCCTCTTGTACCTTCGGGGGCCATTCAGCCTGCAGGCCACGCTATGCTGGCTG
GACCTGCTCCTGGCCGCGTTGGAGTGCTACAACACGTTCATTGGCGAGAGAACTGTAGGAGCGCTCCAGG
TCCTAGGTACTGAAGCCCAGTCTTCACTTTTGAAAGCAGTGGCTTTCTTCTTAGAAAGCATTGCCATGCA
TGACATTATAGCAGCAGAAAAGTGCTTTGGCACTGGGGCAGCAGGTAACAGAACAAGCCCACAAGAGGGA
GAAAGGTACAACTACAGCAAATGCACCGTTGTGGTCCGGATTATGGAGTTTACCACGACTCTGCTAAACA
CCTCCCCGGAAGGATGGAAGCTCCTGAAGAAGGACTTGTGTAATACACACCTGATGAGAGTCCTGGTGCA
GACGCTGTGTGAGCCCGCAAGCATAGGTTTCAACATCGGAGACGTCCAGGTTATGGCTCATCTTCCTGAT
GTTTGTGTGAATCTGATGAAAGCTCTAAAGATGTCCCCATACAAAGATATCCTAGAGACCCATCTGAGAG
AGAAAATAACAGCACAGAGCATTGAGGAGCTTTGTGCCGTCAACTTGTATGGCCCTGACGCGCAAGTGGA
CAGGAGCAGGCTGGCTGCTGTTGTGTCTGCCTGTAAACAGCTTCACAGAGCTGGGCTTCTGCATAATATA
TTACCGTCTCAGTCCACAGATTTGCATCATTCTGTTGGCACAGAACTTCTTTCCCTGGTTTATAAAGGCA
TTGCCCCTGGAGATGAGAGACAGTGTCTGCCTTCTCTAGACCTCAGTTGTAAGCAGCTGGCCAGCGGACT
TCTGGAGTTAGCCTTTGCTTTTGGAGGACTGTGTGAGCGCCTTGTGAGTCTTCTCCTGAACCCAGCGGTG
CTGTCCACGGCGTCCTTGGGCAGCTCACAGGGCAGCGTCATCCACTTCTCCCATGGGGAGTATTTCTATA
GCTTGTTCTCAGAAACGATCAACACGGAATTATTGAAAAATCTGGATCTTGCTGTATTGGAGCTCATGCA
GTCTTCAGTGGATAATACCAAAATGGTGAGTGCCGTTTTGAACGGCATGTTAGACCAGAGCTTCAGGGAG
CGAGCAAACCAGAAACACCAAGGACTGAAACTTGCGACTACAATTCTGCAACACTGGAAGAAGTGTGATT
CATGGTGGGCCAAAGATTCCCCTCTCGAAACTAAAATGGCAGTGCTGGCCTTACTGGCAAAAATTTTACA
GATTGATTCATCTGTATCTTTTAATACAAGTCATGGTTCATTCCCTGAAGTCTTTACAACATATATTAGT
CTACTTGCTGACACAAAGCTGGATCTACATTTAAAGGGCCAAGCTGTCACTCTTCTTCCATTCTTCACCA
GCCTCACTGGAGGCAGTCTGGAGGAACTTAGACGTGTTCTGGAGCAGCTCATCGTTGCTCACTTCCCCAT
GCAGTCCAGGGAATTTCCTCCAGGAACTCCGCGGTTCAATAATTATGTGGACTGCATGAAAAAGTTTCTA
GATGCATTGGAATTATCTCAAAGCCCTATGTTGTTGGAATTGATGACAGAAGTTCTTTGTCGGGAACAGC
AGCATGTCATGGAAGAATTATTTCAATCCAGTTTCAGGAGGATTGCCAGAAGGGGTTCATGTGTCACACA
AGTAGGCCTTCTGGAAAGCGTGTATGAAATGTTCAGGAAGGATGACCCCCGCCTAAGTTTCACACGCCAG
TCCTTTGTGGACCGCTCCCTCCTCACTCTGCTGTGGCACTGTAGCCTGGATGCTTTGAGAGAATTCTTCA
GCACAATTGTGGTGGATGCCATTGATGTGTTGAAGTCCAGGTTTACAAAGCTAAATGAATCTACCTTTGA
TACTCAAATCACCAAGAAGATGGGCTACTATAAGATTCTAGACGTGATGTATTCTCGCCTTCCCAAAGAT
GATGTTCATGCTAAGGAATCAAAAATTAATCAAGTTTTCCATGGCTCGTGTATTACAGAAGGAAATGAAC
TTACAAAGACATTGATTAAATTGTGCTACGATGCATTTACAGAGAACATGGCAGGAGAGAATCAGCTGCT
GGAGAGGAGAAGACTTTACCATTGTGCAGCATACAACTGCGCCATATCTGTCATCTGCTGTGTCTTCAAT
GAGTTAAAATTTTACCAAGGTTTTCTGTTTAGTGAAAAACCAGAAAAGAACTTGCTTATTTTTGAAAATC
TGATCGACCTGAAGCGCCGCTATAATTTTCCTGTAGAAGTTGAGGTTCCTATGGAAAGAAAGAAAAAGTA
CATTGAAATTAGGAAAGAAGCCAGAGAAGCAGCAAATGGGGATTCAGATGGTCCTTCCTATATGTCTTCC
CTGTCATATTTGGCAGACAGTACCCTGAGTGAGGAAATGAGTCAATTTGATTTCTCAACCGGAGTTCAGA
GCTATTCATACAGCTCCCAAGACCCTAGACCTGCCACTGGTCGTTTTCGGAGACGGGAGCAGCGGGACCC
CACGGTGCATGATGATGTGCTGGAGCTGGAGATGGACGAGCTCAATCGGCATGAGTGCATGGCGCCCCTG
ACGGCCCTGGTCAAGCACATGCACAGAAGCCTGGGCCCGCCTCAAGGAGAAGAGGATTCAGTGCCAAGAG
ATCTTCCTTCTTGGATGAAATTCCTCCATGGCAAACTGGGAAATCCAATAGTACCATTAAATATCCGTCT
CTTCTTAGCCAAGCTTGTTATTAATACAGAAGAGGTCTTTCGCCCTTACGCGAAGCACTGGCTTAGCCCC
TTGCTGCAGCTGGCTGCTTCTGAAAACAATGGAGGAGAAGGAATTCACTACATGGTGGTTGAGATAGTGG
CCACTATTCTTTCATGGACAGGCTTGGCCACTCCAACAGGGGTCCCTAAAGATGAAGTGTTAGCAAATCG
ATTGCTTAATTTCCTAATGAAACATGTCTTTCATCCAAAAAGAGCTGTGTTTAGACACAACCTTGAAATT
ATAAAGACCCTTGTCGAGTGCTGGAAGGATTGTTTATCCATCCCTTATAGGTTAATATTTGAAAAGTTTT
CCGGTAAAGATCCTAATTCTAAAGACAACTCAGTAGGGATTCAATTGCTAGGCATCGTGATGGCCAATGA
CCTGCCTCCCTATGACCCACAGTGTGGCATCCAGAGTAGCGAATACTTCCAGGCTTTGGTGAATAATATG
TCCTTTGTAAGATATAAAGAAGTGTATGCCGCTGCAGCAGAAGTTCTAGGACTTATACTTCGATATGTTA
TAGAGAGAAAAAACATACTGGAGGAGTCTCTGTGTGAACTGGTTGCGAAACAATTGAAGCAACATCAGAA
TACTATGGAGGACAAGTTTATTGTGTGCTTGAACAAAGTGACCAAGAGCTTCCCTCCTCTTGCAGACAGG
TTCATGAATGCTGTGTTCTTTCTGCTGCCAAAATTTCATGGAGTGTTGAAAACACTCTGTCTGGAGGTGG
TACTTTGTCGTGTGGAGGGAATGACAGAGCTGTACTTCCAGTTAAAGAGCAAGGACTTCGTTCAAGTCAT
GAGACATAGAGATGATGAAAGACAAAAAGTATGTTTGGACATAATTTATAAGATGATGCCAAAGTTAAAA
CCAGTAGAACTCCGAGAACTTCTGAACCCCGTTGTGGAATTCGTTTCCCATCCTTCTACAACATGTAGGG
AACAAATGTATAATATTCTCATGTGGATTCATGATAATTACAGAGATCCAGAAAGTGAGACAGATAATGA
CTCCCAGGAAATATTTAAGTTGGCAAAAGATGTGCTGATTCAAGGATTGATCGATGAGAACCCTGGACTT
CAATTAATTATTCGAAATTTCTGGAGCCATGAAACTAGGTTACCTTCAAATACCTTGGACCGGTTGCTGG
CACTAAATTCCTTATATTCTCCTAAGATAGAAGTGCACTTTTTAAGTTTAGCAACAAATTTTCTGCTCGA
AATGACCAGCATGAGCCCAGATTATCCAAACCCCATGTTCGAGCATCCTCTGTCAGAATGCGAATTTCAG
GAATATACCATTGATTCTGATTGGCGTTTCCGAAGTACTGTTCTCACTCCGATGTTTGTGGAGACCCAGG
CCTCCCAGGGCACTCTCCAGGCCCGTACCCAGGAAGGGTCCCTCTCAGCTCGCTGGCCAGTGGCAGGGCA
GATAAGGGCCACCCAGCAGCAGCATGACTTCACACTGACACAGACTGCAGATGGAAGAAGCTCATTTGAT
TGGCTGACCGGGAGCAGCACTGACCCGCTGGTCGACCACACCAGTCCCTCATCTGACTCCTTGCTGTTTG
CCCACAAGAGGAGTGAAAGGTTACAGAGAGCACCCTTGAAGTCAGTGGGGCCTGATTTTGGGAAAAAAAG
GCTGGGCCTTCCAGGGGACGAGGTGGATAACAAAGTGAAAGGTGCGGCCGGCCGGACGGACCTACTACGA
CTGCGCAGACGGTTTATGAGGGACCAGGAGAAGCTCAGTTTGATGTATGCCAGAAAAGGCGTTGCTGAGC
AAAAACGAGAGAAGGAAATCAAGAGTGAGTTAAAAATGAAGCAGGATGCCCAGGTCGTTCTGTACAGAAG
CTACCGGCACGGAGACCTTCCTGACATTCAGATCAAGCACAGCAGCCTCATCACCCCGTTACAGGCCGTG
GCCCAGAGGGACCCAATAATTGCAAAACAGCTCTTTAGCAGCTTGTTTTCTGGAATTTTGAAAGAGATGG
ATAAATTTAAGACACTGTCTGAAAAAAACAACATCACTCAAAAGTTGCTTCAAGACTTCAATCGTTTTCT
TAATACCACCTTCTCTTTCTTTCCACCCTTTGTCTCTTGTATTCAGGACATTAGCTGTCAGCACGCAGCC
CTGCTGAGCCTCGACCCAGCGGCTGTTAGCGCTGGTTGCCTGGCCAGCCTACAGCAGCCCGTGGGCATCC
GCCTGCTAGAGGAGGCTCTGCTCTGCCTGCTGCCTGCTGAGCTGCCCGCCAAGCGAGTCCGTGGGAAGGC
CCGCCCCCCTCCTGATGTCCTCAGATGGGTGGAGCTTGCTAAGCTGTATAGATCAATTGGAGAATACGAC
GTCCTCCGTGGGATTTTTACCAGTGAGATAGGAACAAAGCAAATCACTCAGAGTGCATTATTAGCAGAAG
CCAGAAGTGATTATTCTGAAGCTGCTAAGCAGTATGATGAGGCTCTCAATAAACAAGACTGGGTAGATGG
TGAGCCCACAGAAGCCGAGAAGGATTTTTGGGAACTTGCATCCCTTGACTGTTACAACCACCTTGCTGAG
TGGAAATCACTTGAATACTGTTCTACAGCCAGTATAGACAGTGAGAACCCCCCAGACCTAAATAAAATCT
GGAGTGAACCATTTTATCAGGAAACATATCTACCTTACATGATCCGCAGCAAGCTGAAGCTGCTGCTCCA
GGGAGAGGCTGACCAGTCCCTGCTGACATTTATTGACAAAGCTATGCACGGGGAGCTCCAGAAGGCGATT
CTAGAGCTTCATTACAGTCAAGAGCTGAGTCTGCTTTACCTCCTGCAAGATGATGTTGACAGAGCCAAAT
ATTACATTCAAAATGGCATTCAGAGTTTTATGCAGAATTATTCTAGTATTGATGTCCTCTTACACCAAAG
TAGACTCACCAAATTGCAGTCTGTACAGGCTTTAACAGAAATTCAGGAGTTCATCAGCTTTATAAGCAAA
CAAGGCAATTTATCATCTCAAGTTCCCCTTAAGAGACTTCTGAACACCTGGGCAAACAGATATCCAGATG
CTAAAATGGACCCAATGAACATCTGGGATGACATCATCACAAATCGATGTTTCTTTCTCAGCAAAATAGA
GGAGAAGCTTACCCCTCTTCCAGAAGATAATAGTATGAATGTGGATCAAGATGGAGACCCCAGTGACAGG
ATGGAAGTGCAAGAGCAGGAAGAAGATATCAGCTCCCTGATCAGGAGTTGCAAGTTTTCCATGAAAATGA
AGATGATAGACAGTGCCCGGAAGCAGAACAATTTCTCACTTGCTATGAAACTACTGAAGGAGCTGCATAA
AGAGTCAAAAACCAGAGACGATTGGCTGGTGAGCTGGGTGCAGAGCTACTGCCGCCTGAGCCACTGCCGG
AGCCGGTCCCAGGGCTGCTCTGAGCAGGTGCTCACTGTGCTGAAAACAGTCTCTTTGTTGGATGAGAACA
ACGTGTCAAGCTACTTAAGCAAAAATATTCTGGCTTTCCGTGACCAGAACATTCTCTTGGGTACAACTTA
CAGGATCATAGCGAATGCTCTCAGCAGTGAGCCAGCCTGCCTTGCTGAAATCGAGGAGGACAAGGCTAGA
AGAATCTTAGAGCTTTCTGGATCCAGTTCAGAGGATTCAGAGAAGGTGATCGCGGGTCTGTACCAGAGAG
CATTCCAGCACCTCTCTGAGGCTGTGCAGGCGGCTGAGGAGGAGGCCCAGCCTCCCTCCTGGAGCTGTGG
GCCTGCAGCTGGGGTGATTGATGCTTACATGACGCTGGCAGATTTCTGTGACCAACAGCTGCGCAAGGAG
GAAGAGAATGCATCAGTTACTGATTCTGCAGAACTGCAGGCGTATCCAGCACTTGTGGTGGAGAAAATGT
TGAAAGCTTTAAAATTAAATTCCAATGAAGCCAGATTGAAGTTTCCTAGATTACTTCAGATTATAGAACG
GTATCCAGAGGAGACTTTGAGCCTCATGACAAAAGAGATCTCTTCCGTTCCCTGCTGGCAGTTCATCAGC
TGGATCAGCCACATGGTGGCCTTACTGGACAAAGACCAAGCCGTTGCTGTTCAGCACTCTGTGGAAGAAA
TCACTGATAACTACCCGCAGGCTATTGTTTATCCCTTCATCATAAGCAGCGAAAGCTATTCCTTCAAGGA
TACTTCTACTGGTCATAAGAATAAGGAGTTTGTGGCAAGGATTAAAAGTAAGTTGGATCAAGGAGGAGTG
ATTCAAGATTTTATTAATGCCTTAGATCAGCTCTCTAATCCTGAACTGCTCTTTAAGGATTGGAGCAATG
ATGTAAGAGCTGAACTAGCAAAAACCCCTGTAAATAAAAAAAACATTGAAAAAATGTATGAAAGAATGTA
TGCAGCCTTGGGTGACCCAAAGGCTCCAGGCCTGGGGGCCTTTAGAAGGAAGTTTATTCAGACTTTTGGA
AAAGAATTTGATAAACATTTTGGGAAAGGAGGTTCTAAACTACTGAGAATGAAGCTCAGTGACTTCAACG
ACATTACCAACATGCTACTTTTAAAAATGAACAAAGACTCAAAGCCCCCTGGGAATCTGAAAGAATGTTC
ACCCTGGATGAGCGACTTCAAAGTGGAGTTCCTGAGAAATGAGCTGGAGATTCCCGGTCAGTATGACGGT
AGGGGAAAGCCATTGCCAGAGTACCACGTGCGAATCGCCGGGTTTGATGAGCGGGTGACAGTCATGGCGT
CTCTGCGAAGGCCCAAGCGCATCATCATCCGTGGCCATGACGAGAGGGAACACCCTTTCCTGGTCAGGGG
AGGCGAGGACCTGCGGCAGGACCAGCGCGTGGAGCAGCTCTTCCAGGTCATGAATGGGATCCTGGCCCAA
GACTCCGCCTGCAGCCAGAGGGCCCTGCAGCTGAGGACCTATAGCGTTGTGCCCATGACCTCCAGGTTAG
GATTAATTGAGTGGCTTGAAAATACTGTTACCTTGAAGGACCTTCTTTTGAACACCATGTCCCAAGAGGA
GAAGGCGGCTTACCTGAGTGATCCCAGGGCACCGCCGTGTGAATATAAAGATTGGCTGACAAAAATGTCA
GGAAAACATGATGTTGGAGCTTACATGCTAATGTATAAGGGCGCTAATCGTACTGAAACAGTCACGTCTT
TTAGAAAACGAGAAAGTAAAGTGCCTGCTGATCTCTTAAAGCGGGCCTTCGTGAGGATGAGTACAAGCCC
TGAGGCTTTCCTGGCGCTCCGCTCCCACTTCGCCAGCTCTCACGCTCTGATATGCATCAGCCACTGGATC
CTCGGGATTGGAGACAGACATCTGAACAACTTTATGGTGGCCATGGAGACTGGTGGCGTGATCGGGATCG
ACTTTGGGCATGCGTTTGGATCCGCTACACAGTTTCTGCCAGTCCCTGAGTTGATGCCTTTTCGGCTAAC
TCGCCAGTTTATCAATCTGATGTTACCAATGAAAGAAACGGGCCTTATGTACAGCATCATGGTACACGCA
CTCCGGGCCTTCCGCTCAGACCCTGGCCTGCTCACCAACACCATGGATGTGTTTGTCAAGGAGCCCTCCT
TTGATTGGAAAAATTTTGAACAGAAAATGCTGAAAAAAGGAGGGTCATGGATTCAAGAAATAAATGTTGC
TGAAAAAAATTGGTACCCCCGACAGAAAATATGTTACGCTAAGAGAAAGTTAGCAGGTGCCAATCCAGCA
GTCATTACTTGTGATGAGCTACTCCTGGGTCATGAGAAGGCCCCTGCCTTCAGAGACTATGTGGCTGTGG
CACGAGGAAGCAAAGATCACAACATTCGTGCCCAAGAACCAGAGAGTGGGCTTTCAGAAGAGACTCAAGT
GAAGTGCCTGATGGACCAGGCAACAGACCCCAACATCCTTGGCAGAACCTGGGAAGGATGGGAGCCCTGG
ATGTGAGGTCTGCGGCCGCGATCTGTCGACGATAAACCCGCTGATCAGCCTCGACTGTGCCTTCTAGTTG
CCAGCCATCTGTTGTTTGCCCCTCCCCCGTGCCTTCCTTGACCCTGGAAGGTGCCACTCCCACTGTCCTT
TCCTAATAAAATGAGGAAATTGCATCGCATTGTCTGAGTAGGTGTCATTCTATTCTGGGGGGTGGGGTGG
GGCAGGACAGCAAGGGGGAGGATTGGGAAGACAATAGCAGGCATGCTGGGGATGCGGTGGGCTCTATGGC
TTCTGAGGCGGAAAGAACCAGATCGGATCCATCGATATAACTTCGTATAGGAGACTTTATACGAAGTTAT
CTCGATGAAGGGGTTCTCTAGATCGAGAATTCACTGGCCGTCGTTTTACAAGGCGCGCCCCCGGGTACCG
AGCTCGAATTCACTGGCCGTCGTTTTACAACGTCGTGACTGGGAAAACCCTGGCG
Features (pLannotate 1.2.2; 18 found; start..end, strand, type, name):
    105..209     +  promoter       AmpR promoter: bla
    210..1070    +  CDS            AmpR: β-lactamase; bla; confers resistance to ampicillin, carbenicillin, and related antibiotics
   1241..1829    +  rep_origin     ori: high-copy-number ColE1/pMB1/pBR322/pUC origin of replication
   2015..2064    -  misc_feature   bom (fragment): basis of mobility region from pBR322
   2113..2131    -  misc_feature   MCS (fragment): pUC18/19 multiple cloning site
   2134..2167    -  protein_bind   loxP: Cre-mediated recombination occurs in the 8-bp core sequence (GCATACAT). Cre recombinase
   2191..2249    +  misc_recomb    baculovirus recombination region (ORF603) (fragment): contains ORF603 and part of lef2
   2311..2614    +  enhancer       CMV enhancer: human cytomegalovirus immediate early enhancer
   2620..2743    +  promoter       chicken β-actin promoter (fragment): contains a 21-bp deletion relative to the standard chicken β-actin promoter
   2772..2928    +  promoter       chicken β-actin promoter (fragment): contains a 21-bp deletion relative to the standard chicken β-actin promoter
   2929..3064    +  intron         hybrid intron (fragment): hybrid between chicken β-actin (CBA) and minute virus of mice (MMV) introns (Gray et al., 2011)
   3090..15473   +  CDS            PRKDC: PRKDC_HUMAN - Also known as HYRC, HYRC1. Experimental evidence at protein level: Swiss-Prot protein existence level 1. Serine/threonine-protein kinase that acts as a molecular sensor for DNA damage. Involved in DNA non-homologous end joining (NHEJ) required for double-strand break (DSB) repair and V(D)J recombination (PubMed:11955432, PubMed:12649176, PubMed:14734805). Must be bound to DNA to express its catalytic properties. Promotes processing of hairpin DNA structures in V(D)J recombination by activation of the hairpin endonuclease artemis (DCLRE1C) (PubMed:11955432). The assembly of the DN
  15525..15749   +  polyA_signal   bGH poly(A) signal: bovine growth hormone polyadenylation signal
  15753..15771   +  promoter       SV40 promoter (fragment): SV40 enhancer and early promoter
  15787..15820   +  protein_bind   lox2272: Cre-mediated recombination occurs in the 8-bp core sequence (GGATACTT). lox2272 sites are compatible with each other, but incompatible with loxP or loxN sites (Lee and Saito, 1988). Cre recombinase
  15849..15871   +  CDS            lacZα (fragment): LacZα fragment of β-galactosidase; lacZ fragment
  15879..15901   -  misc_feature   MCS (fragment): pUC18/19 multiple cloning site
  15898..15945   +  CDS            lacZα (fragment): LacZα fragment of β-galactosidase; lacZ fragment
