[The description below was written by a language model from this plasmid's Addgene catalogue record and pLannotate feature annotations shown in this document.]
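Description:
RMCE K>R DNA-PKcs is a mammalian expression plasmid of about 15.9 kb built on the psm7 backbone. It carries the full-length human PRKDC coding sequence, which encodes DNA-PKcs, the catalytic subunit of the DNA-dependent protein kinase. The insert bears a single K3753R substitution that, according to the record, ablates kinase activity. In bacteria the plasmid is selected with ampicillin through a β-lactamase gene under its own promoter. It replicates from a ColE1/pMB1-family origin. The annotation software labels this origin high-copy, but the catalogue lists the plasmid as low copy, and the record does not explain the discrepancy.

The roughly 12.4 kb PRKDC open reading frame is driven by a CAG-type composite promoter made up of the CMV immediate-early enhancer, chicken β-actin promoter segments and a hybrid intron fragment. Transcription ends at a bovine growth hormone polyadenylation signal. The whole expression unit is flanked by a loxP site upstream and a lox2272 site downstream. These two sites are each recognised by Cre recombinase but do not recombine with one another. This arrangement, together with the plasmid's name, fits recombinase-mediated cassette exchange, in which Cre swaps the cassette into a genomic landing pad carrying the matching pair of sites. The record does not describe the recipient locus or cell line, and no mammalian selection marker is annotated. The remaining annotations (bom, MCS, lacZα, SV40 promoter and baculovirus-region fragments) are short cloning remnants. The construct serves to express kinase-dead DNA-PKcs, and the associated publication concerns end processing during non-homologous end joining repair of DNA breaks.
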