Addgene plasmid #233917: RMCE K>R DNA-PKcs
Purpose: Low copy number provides expression of human DNA-PKcs with a single K>R substitution that ablates kinase activity.
Depositing lab: Katheryn Meek. Depositing organization: Michigan State University. Publication: Two distinct long-range synaptic complexes promote different aspects of end processing prior to repair of DNA breaks by non-homologous end joining. Buehl CJ, Goff NJ, Hardwick SW, Gellert M, Blundell TL, Yang W, Chaplin AK, Meek K. Mol Cell. 2023 Mar 2;83(5):698-714.e4. doi: 10.1016/j.molcel.2023.01.012. Epub 2023 Jan 31. PubMed 36724784.
Backbone
  Vector backbone: psm7
  Vector type: Mammalian Expression
Growth in bacteria
  Bacterial resistance: Ampicillin, 100 μg/mL
  Growth temperature: 30°C
  Growth strain: NEB Stable
  Copy number: Low Copy
Gene/Insert
  Gene/Insert name: human DNA-PKcs kinase inactive mutant K3753>R
  Species: H. sapiens (human)
  Mutation: K3753R
  Entrez Gene: PRKDC (a.k.a. DNA-PKC, DNA-PKcs, DNAPK, DNAPKc, DNPK1, HYRC, HYRC1, IMD26, XRCC7, p350)
Terms and licenses: Academic/Nonprofit Terms; Industry Terms: Not Available to Industry
How to cite: RMCE K>R DNA-PKcs was a gift from Katheryn Meek (Addgene plasmid # 233917 ; http://n2t.net/addgene:233917 ; RRID:Addgene_233917)
